>Addgene plasmid #109160 | pIDS-LSD1-C | depositor full sequence | sequence record 205882 | Plasmid sequence partially verified by sequencing
CGATACTAGTATACGGACCTTTAATTCAACCCAACACAATATATTATAGTTAAATAAGAATTATTATCAA
ATCATTTGTATATTAATTAAAATACTATACTGTAAATTACATTTTATTTACAATCACTCGACGAAGACTT
GATCACCCGGGATCTCGAGATG
[1998 nt withheld, positions 163-2160]
TAAGCTAGCAGCTGATGCATAGCATGCGGTACCGGGAGATGGGGGAGGCTAACTGAAACACGGAAGGAGA
CAATACCGGAAGGAACCCGCGCTATGACGGCAATAAAAAGACAGAATAAAACGCACGGGTGTTGGGTCGT
TTGTTCATAAACGCGGGGTTCGGTCCCAGGGCTGGCACTCTGTCGATACCCCACCGAGACCCCATTGGGA
CCAATACGCCCGCGTTTCTTCCTTTTCCCCACCCCAACCCCCAAGTTCGGGTGAAGGCCCAGGGCTCGCA
GCCAACGTCGGGGCGGCAAGCCCTGCCATAGCCACTACGGGTACGTTTAAACCCATGTGCCTGGCAGATA
ACTTCGTATAATGTATGCTATACGAAGTTATGGTACGTACTAAGCTCTCATGTTTCACGTACTAAGCTCT
CATGTTTAACGTACTAAGCTCTCATGTTTAACGAACTAAACCCTCATGGCTAACGTACTAAGCTCTCATG
GCTAACGTACTAAGCTCTCATGTTTCACGTACTAAGCTCTCATGTTTGAACAATAAAATTAATATAAATC
AGCAACTTAAATAGCCTCTAAGGTTTTAAGTTTTATAAGAAAAAAAAGAATATATAAGGCTTTTAAAGCT
TTTAAGGTTTAACGGTTGTGGACAACAAGCCAGGGATGTAACGCACTGAGAAGCCCTTAGAGCCTCTCAA
AGCAATTTTGAGTGACACAGGAACACTTAACGGCTGACATAATTCAGCTTCACGCTGCCGCAAGCACTCA
GGGCGCAAGGGCTGCTAAAGGAAGCGGAACACGTAGAAAGCCAGTCCGCAGAAACGGTGCTGACCCCGGA
TGAATGTCAGCTGGGAGGCAGAATAAATGATCATATCGTCAATTATTACCTCCACGGGGAGAGCCTGAGC
AAACTGGCCTCAGGCATTTGAGAAGCACACGGTCACACTGCTTCCGGTAGTCAATAAACCGGTAAGTAGC
GTATGCGCTCACGCAACTGGTCCAGAACCTTGACCGAACGCAGCGGTGGTAACGGCGCAGTGGCGGTTTT
CATGGCTTGTTATGACTGTTTTTTTGGGGTACAGTCTATGCCTCGGGCATCCAAGCAGCAAGCGCGTTAC
GCCGTGGGTCGATGTTTGATGTTATGGAGCAGCAACGATGTTACGCAGCAGGGCAGTCGCCCTAAAACAA
AGTTAAACATCATGAGGGAAGCGGTGATCGCCGAAGTATCGACTCAACTATCAGAGGTAGTTGGCGTCAT
CGAGCGCCATCTCGAACCGACGTTGCTGGCCGTACATTTGTACGGCTCCGCAGTGGATGGCGGCCTGAAG
CCACACAGTGATATTGATTTGCTGGTTACGGTGACCGTAAGGCTTGATGAAACAACGCGGCGAGCTTTGA
TCAACGACCTTTTGGAAACTTCGGCTTCCCCTGGAGAGAGCGAGATTCTCCGCGCTGTAGAAGTCACCAT
TGTTGTGCACGACGACATCATTCCGTGGCGTTATCCAGCTAAGCGCGAACTGCAATTTGGAGAATGGCAG
CGCAATGACATTCTTGCAGGTATCTTCGAGCCAGCCACGATCGACATTGATCTGGCTATCTTGCTGACAA
AAGCAAGAGAACATAGCGTTGCCTTGGTAGGTCCAGCGGCGGAGGAACTCTTTGATCCGGTTCCTGAACA
GGATCTATTTGAGGCGCTAAATGAAACCTTAACGCTATGGAACTCGCCGCCCGACTGGGCTGGCGATGAG
CGAAATGTAGTGCTTACGTTGTCCCGCATTTGGTACAGCGCAGTAACCGGCAAAATCGCGCCGAAGGATG
TCGCTGCCGACTGGGCAATGGAGCGCCTGCCGGCCCAGTATCAGCCCGTCATACTTGAAGCTAGACAGGC
TTATCTTGGACAAGAAGAAGATCGCTTGGCCTCGCGCGCAGATCAGTTGGAAGAATTTGTCCACTACGTG
AAAGGCGAGATCACCAAGGTAGTCGGCAAATAATGTCTAACAATTCGTTCAAGCCGACGGATCTATGTCG
GGTGCGGAGAAAGAGGTAATGAAATGGCACCTAGGTAT
Features (pLannotate 1.2.2; 9 found; start..end, strand, type, name):
     16..125     +  promoter       p10 promoter: baculovirus promoter for expression in insect cells
    157..2160    +  CDS            KDM1A (fragment) (sequence partly withheld): KDM1A_HUMAN - Also known as AOF2, KDM1, KIAA0601, LSD1. Experimental evidence at protein level: Swiss-Prot protein existence level 1. Histone demethylase that can demethylate both 'Lys-4' (H3K4me) and 'Lys-9' (H3K9me) of histone H3, thereby acting as a coactivator or a corepressor, depending on the context (PubMed:15620353, PubMed:15811342, PubMed:16140033, PubMed:16079794, PubMed:16079795, PubMed:16223729). Acts by oxidizing the substrate by FAD to generate the corresponding imine that is subsequently hydrolyzed (PubMed:15620353, PubMed:15811342, PubMed:16079794, PubMed:21300290). Acts as a c
   2258..2306    +  polyA_signal   HSV TK poly(A) signal: herpes simplex virus thymidine kinase polyadenylation signal (Cole and Stacy, 1985)
   2508..2541    -  protein_bind   loxP: Cre-mediated recombination occurs in the 8-bp core sequence (GCATACAT). Cre recombinase
   2543..2899    +  rep_origin     R6K γ ori: γ replication origin from E. coli plasmid R6K; requires the R6K initiator protein pi for replication
   2906..3019    +  CDS            tnpA (fragment): TN5P_ECOLX - Also known as tnp. Experimental evidence at protein level: Swiss-Prot protein existence level 1. Mediates transposition of transposon Tn5 by a 'cut and paste' mechanism. First, the monomeric transposase binds the 19 bp inverted DNA repeats flanking the transposon. Then, dimerization of the DNA- bound transposase creates a synaptic DNA complex. After nicking of the first DNA strand, excision of the transposon proceeds through a series of intermediates. The transposase then mediates the insertion of the transposon at a new site by strand transfer. The activity of the wild- type tran
   3133..3213    -  CDS            int (fragment): INT2_ECOLX - Protein inferred from homology: Swiss-Prot protein existence level 3. Putative integrase believed to be involved in the insertion of antibiotic resistance genes into plasmids and transposons. From Escherichia coli.
   3299..3355    +  CDS            GmR (fragment): gentamycin acetyltransferase; aacC1; confers resistance to gentamycin
   3362..4153    +  CDS            SmR: aminoglycoside adenylyltransferase (Murphy, 1985); aadA; confers resistance to spectinomycin and streptomycin
