>Addgene plasmid #109160 | pIDS-LSD1-C | addgene full sequence | sequence record 233817 | Addgene NGS Result
CGATACTAGTATACGGACCTTTAATTCAACCCAACACAATATATTATAGTTAAATAAGAATTATTATCAA
ATCATTTGTATATTAATTAAAATACTATACTGTAAATTACATTTTATTTACAATCACTCGACGAAGACTT
GATCACCCGGGATCTCGAGATG
[1998 nt withheld, positions 163-2160]
TAAGCTAGCAGCTGATGCATAGCATGCGGTACCGGGAGATGGGGGAGGCTAACTGAAACACGGAAGGAGA
CAATACCGGAAGGAACCCGCGCTATGACGGCAATAAAAAGACAGAATAAAACGCACGGGTGTTGGGTCGT
TTGTTCATAAACGCGGGGTTCGGTCCCAGGGCTGGCACTCTGTCGATACCCCACCGAGACCCCATTGGGA
CCAATACGCCCGCGTTTCTTCCTTTTCCCCACCCCAACCCCCAAGTTCGGGTGAAGGCCCAGGGCTCGCA
GCCAACGTCGGGGCGGCAAGCCCTGCCATAGCCACTACGGGTACGTTTAAACCCATGTGCCTGGCAGATA
ACTTCGTATAATGTATGCTATACGAAGTTATGGTACGTACTAAGCTCTCATGTTTCACGTACTAAGCTCT
CATGTTTAACGTACTAAGCTCTCATGTTTAACGAACTAAACCCTCATGGCTAACGTACTAAGCTCTCATG
GCTAACGTACTAAGCTCTCATGTTTCACGTACTAAGCTCTCATGTTTGAACAATAAAATTAATATAAATC
AGCAACTTAAATAGCCTCTAAGGTTTTAAGTTTTATAAGAAAAAAAAGAATATATAAGGCTTTTAAAGCT
TTTAAGGTTTAACGGTTGTGGACAACAAGCCAGGGATGTAACGCACTGAGAAGCCCTTAGAGCCTCTCAA
AGCAATTTTGAGTGACACAGGAACACTTAACGGCTGACATGGGAATTAGCTTCACGCTGCCGCAAGCACT
CAGGGCGCAAGGGCTGCTAAAGGAAGCGGAACACGTAGAAAGCCAGTCCGCAGAAACGGTGCTGACCCCG
GATGAATGTCAGCTGGGAGGCAGAATAAATGATCATATCGTCAATTATTACCTCCACGGGGAGAGCCTGA
GCAAACTGGCCTCAGGCATTTGAGAAGCACACGGTCACACTGCTTCCGGTAGTCAATAAACCGGTAAGTA
GCGTATGCGCTCACGCAACTGGTCCAGAACCTTGACCGAACGCAGCGGTGGTAACGGCGCAGTGGCGGTT
TTCATGGCTTGTTATGACTGTTTTTTTGGGGTACAGTCTATGCCTCGGGCATCCAAGCAGCAAGCGCGTT
ACGCCGTGGGTCGATGTTTGATGTTATGGAGCAGCAACGATGTTACGCAGCAGGGCAGTCGCCCTAAAAC
AAAGTTAAACATCATGAGGGAAGCGGTGATCGCCGAAGTATCGACTCAACTATCAGAGGTAGTTGGCGTC
ATCGAGCGCCATCTCGAACCGACGTTGCTGGCCGTACATTTGTACGGCTCCGCAGTGGATGGCGGCCTGA
AGCCACACAGTGATATTGATTTGCTGGTTACGGTGACCGTAAGGCTTGATGAAACAACGCGGCGAGCTTT
GATCAACGACCTTTTGGAAACTTCGGCTTCCCCTGGAGAGAGCGAGATTCTCCGCGCTGTAGAAGTCACC
ATTGTTGTGCACGACGACATCATTCCGTGGCGTTATCCAGCTAAGCGCGAACTGCAATTTGGAGAATGGC
AGCGCAATGACATTCTTGCAGGTATCTTCGAGCCAGCCACGATCGACATTGATCTGGCTATCTTGCTGAC
AAAAGCAAGAGAACATAGCGTTGCCTTGGTAGGTCCAGCGGCGGAGGAACTCTTTGATCCGGTTCCTGAA
CAGGATCTATTTGAGGCGCTAAATGAAACCTTAACGCTATGGAACTCGCCGCCCGACTGGGCTGGCGATG
AGCGAAATGTAGTGCTTACGTTGTCCCGCATTTGGTACAGCGCAGTAACCGGCAAAATCGCGCCGAAGGA
TGTCGCTGCCGACTGGGCAATGGAGCGCCTGCCGGCCCAGTATCAGCCCGTCATACTTGAAGCTAGACAG
GCTTATCTTGGACAAGAAGAAGATCGCTTGGCCTCGCGCGCAGATCAGTTGGAAGAATTTGTCCACTACG
TGAAAGGCGAGATCACCAAGGTAGTCGGCAAATAATGTCTAACAATTCGTTCAAGCCGACGGATCTATGT
CGGGTGCGGAGAAAGAGGTAATGAAATGGCACCTAGGTAT
Features (pLannotate 1.2.2; 9 found; start..end, strand, type, name):
     16..125     +  promoter       p10 promoter: baculovirus promoter for expression in insect cells
    157..2160    +  CDS            KDM1A (fragment) (sequence partly withheld): KDM1A_HUMAN - Also known as AOF2, KDM1, KIAA0601, LSD1. Experimental evidence at protein level: Swiss-Prot protein existence level 1. Histone demethylase that can demethylate both 'Lys-4' (H3K4me) and 'Lys-9' (H3K9me) of histone H3, thereby acting as a coactivator or a corepressor, depending on the context (PubMed:15620353, PubMed:15811342, PubMed:16140033, PubMed:16079794, PubMed:16079795, PubMed:16223729). Acts by oxidizing the substrate by FAD to generate the corresponding imine that is subsequently hydrolyzed (PubMed:15620353, PubMed:15811342, PubMed:16079794, PubMed:21300290). Acts as a c
   2258..2306    +  polyA_signal   HSV TK poly(A) signal: herpes simplex virus thymidine kinase polyadenylation signal (Cole and Stacy, 1985)
   2508..2541    -  protein_bind   loxP: Cre-mediated recombination occurs in the 8-bp core sequence (GCATACAT). Cre recombinase
   2543..2899    +  rep_origin     R6K γ ori: γ replication origin from E. coli plasmid R6K; requires the R6K initiator protein pi for replication
   2908..3021    +  CDS            tnpA (fragment): TN5P_ECOLX - Also known as tnp. Experimental evidence at protein level: Swiss-Prot protein existence level 1. Mediates transposition of transposon Tn5 by a 'cut and paste' mechanism. First, the monomeric transposase binds the 19 bp inverted DNA repeats flanking the transposon. Then, dimerization of the DNA- bound transposase creates a synaptic DNA complex. After nicking of the first DNA strand, excision of the transposon proceeds through a series of intermediates. The transposase then mediates the insertion of the transposon at a new site by strand transfer. The activity of the wild- type tran
   3135..3215    -  CDS            int (fragment): INT2_ECOLX - Protein inferred from homology: Swiss-Prot protein existence level 3. Putative integrase believed to be involved in the insertion of antibiotic resistance genes into plasmids and transposons. From Escherichia coli.
   3301..3357    +  CDS            GmR (fragment): gentamycin acetyltransferase; aacC1; confers resistance to gentamycin
   3364..4155    +  CDS            SmR: aminoglycoside adenylyltransferase (Murphy, 1985); aadA; confers resistance to spectinomycin and streptomycin
