[The description below was written by a language model from this plasmid's Addgene catalogue record and pLannotate feature annotations shown in this document.]
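Description:
pIDS-LSD1-C is a small (about 4.2 kb) insect-cell expression plasmid for producing a C-terminal fragment of human LSD1 (KDM1A), the FAD-dependent histone H3 lysine demethylase, through the baculovirus/insect cell system. The catalogue entry lists pACEBac1 as the backbone. However, the plasmid name and the annotated features (an R6K γ origin, a single loxP site and a spectinomycin marker, with no Tn7 transposition elements annotated) look more like a pIDS-type donor plasmid from the same multigene baculovirus toolkit, so the backbone field should be treated with caution. The R6K γ origin replicates only when the pi initiator protein is supplied, which fits the recorded pir-positive propagation strain. Selection is by spectinomycin through the aadA (SmR) aminoglycoside adenylyltransferase gene. The short tnpA, integrase and gentamicin-resistance fragments next to the marker appear to be non-functional remnants carried along with the resistance cassette.

The payload is a 2,004 bp LSD1 coding sequence, optimized for insect cells, placed between the very late baculoviral p10 promoter and the HSV thymidine kinase polyadenylation signal. No epitope or purification tag is annotated or mentioned in the record. In donor plasmids of this type, the loxP site allows Cre-mediated fusion with a loxP-bearing acceptor plasmid, so that several expression cassettes can be combined before transfer into a baculoviral genome for co-expression of complex subunits. The associated publication concerns stepwise assembly of C-terminal REST/NRSF repressor complexes, which suggests this kind of co-expression use. The depositor-supplied and repository-sequenced records differ by only two nucleotides in length and give identical annotations.
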