Addgene plasmid #109160: pIDS-LSD1-C
Purpose: Encodes a human C-terminal LSD1 fragment to be expressed in a baculovirus/insect cell expression system
Depositing lab: Monika Golas. Depositing organization: Aarhus University. Publication: Stepwise assembly of functional C-terminal REST/NRSF transcriptional repressor complexes as a drug target. Inui K, Zhao Z, Yuan J, Jayaprakash S, Le LTM, Drakulic S, Sander B, Golas MM. Protein Sci. 2017 May;26(5):997-1011. doi: 10.1002/pro.3142. Epub 2017 Mar 12. PubMed 28218430.
Backbone
  Vector backbone: pACEBac1
  Backbone manufacturer: Geneva Biotech
  Vector type: Insect Expression
Growth in bacteria
  Bacterial resistance: Spectinomycin, 50 μg/mL
  Growth temperature: 37°C
  Growth strain: Pir1
  Copy number: Unknown
Gene/Insert
  Gene/Insert name: human C-terminal LSD1, sequence-optimized for insect cells
  Species: H. sapiens (human)
  Insert size (bp): 2004
  Entrez Gene: KDM1A (a.k.a. AIMAH3, AOF2, BHC110, CPRF, KDM1, LSD1)
  Promoter: p10
  Cloning method: Unknown
  Sequencing primers: 5′ p10; 3′ HSV_rev
Terms and licenses: Academic/Nonprofit Terms; Industry Terms: Not Available to Industry
How to cite: pIDS-LSD1-C was a gift from Monika Golas (Addgene plasmid # 109160 ; http://n2t.net/addgene:109160 ; RRID:Addgene_109160)
